Addgene plasmid #91527: pHH0103_STAC-1/2
Purpose: Protein expression and purification of human SH3 domain construct STAC-1/2
Depositing lab: Sachdev Sidhu. Depositing organization: University of Toronto. Publication: Comprehensive Analysis of the Human SH3 Domain Family Reveals a Wide Variety of Non-canonical Specificities. Teyra J, Huang H, Jain S, Guan X, Dong A, Liu Y, Tempel W, Min J, Tong Y, Kim PM, Bader GD, Sidhu SS. Structure. 2017 Oct 3;25(10):1598-1610.e3. doi: 10.1016/j.str.2017.07.017. Epub 2017 Sep 7. PubMed 28890361.
Backbone
  Vector backbone: pHH0103
  Vector type: Bacterial Expression
Growth in bacteria
  Bacterial resistance: Ampicillin, 100 μg/mL
  Growth temperature: 37°C
  Growth strain: DH5alpha
  Copy number: Low Copy
Gene/Insert
  Gene/Insert name: STAC-1/2
  Species: H. sapiens (human)
  Insert size (bp): 221
  Entrez Gene: STAC (a.k.a. STAC1, FLJ32331)
  Cloning method: Restriction Enzyme; 5′ cloning site Sfi1 (unknown if destroyed); 3′ cloning site Not1 (unknown if destroyed)
Terms and licenses: Academic/Nonprofit Terms; Industry Terms: Not Available to Industry
How to cite: pHH0103_STAC-1/2 was a gift from Sachdev Sidhu (Addgene plasmid # 91527 ; http://n2t.net/addgene:91527 ; RRID:Addgene_91527)
