[The description below was written by a language model from this plasmid's Addgene catalogue record and pLannotate feature annotations shown in this document.]
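Description:
pHH0103_STAC-1/2 is a bacterial expression plasmid of about 6.9 kb, built on the pHH0103 backbone, for producing and purifying an SH3 domain fragment of human STAC (STAC1) in E. coli. The catalogue describes the insert as a 221 bp human sequence cloned between SfiI and NotI sites. The name suggests it is the first of the protein's two SH3 domains, although the record does not spell this out. The automated annotation labels the corresponding 228 nt region as a fragment of mouse Stac, which most likely reflects a best match to a closely related orthologue in the reference database rather than a different species of origin.

Expression is driven by the strong hybrid tac promoter with a downstream lac operator. The plasmid carries its own lacI gene under the lacIq promoter, so transcription is repressed until induced with IPTG. The reading frame begins with a 6xHis tag, followed by Schistosoma japonicum glutathione S-transferase and then the STAC fragment, giving a His-GST-SH3 fusion that can be affinity purified by either tag. The fd terminator sits directly after the insert. Beyond it lie fragments of M13 gene III and remnants of the tetracycline resistance gene and its promoter, which appear to be non-functional leftovers from a phagemid and pBR322 ancestry.

The plasmid replicates from a ColE1/pMB1-type origin, with the pBR322 bom region and a rop gene interrupted by an f1 phage origin. The catalogue lists it as low copy. Selection is by ampicillin through AmpR. It belongs to a collection of constructs used to survey the binding specificities of the human SH3 domain family.
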