Features (pLannotate 1.2.2; 21 found; start..end, strand, type, name):
    939..960     +  protein_bind   CAP binding site: CAP binding activates transcription in the presence of cAMP. E. coli catabolite activator protein
    979..996     +  promoter       tet promoter (fragment): E. coli promoter for tetracycline efflux protein gene
   1169..1197    +  promoter       tac promoter: strong E. coli promoter; hybrid between the trp and lac UV5 promoters
   1205..1221    +  protein_bind   lac operator: The lac repressor binds to the lac operator to inhibit transcription in E. coli. This inhibition can be relieved by adding lactose or isopropyl-β-D-thiogalactopyranoside (IPTG). lac repressor encoded by lacI
   1306..1323    +  CDS            6xHis: 6xHis affinity tag
   1339..1992    +  CDS            GST26_SCHJA: Experimental evidence at protein level: Swiss-Prot protein existence level 1. GST isoenzymes appear to play a central role in the parasite detoxification system. Other functions are also suspected including a role in increasing the solubility of haematin in the parasite gut. From Schistosoma japonicum (Blood fluke).
   2014..2241    +  CDS            Stac (fragment): STAC_MOUSE - Also known as Stac1 From Mus musculus (Mouse).
   2257..2304    +  terminator     fd terminator (sequence withheld): central terminator from bacteriophage fd (Otsuka and Kunisawa, 1982)
   2309..2521    +  CDS            M13 gene III (fragment) (sequence partly withheld): pIII; III; minor coat protein
   2536..3006    +  CDS            M13 gene III (fragment) (sequence partly withheld): pIII; III; minor coat protein
   3028..3098    +  CDS            TcR (fragment): tetracycline efflux protein; tet; confers resistance to tetracycline
   3340..3720    -  CDS            YPB1_ECOLX: Protein predicted: Swiss-Prot protein existence level 4. From Escherichia coli.
   3737..3888    +  CDS            rop (fragment): Rop protein, which maintains plasmids at low copy number; rop
   3924..4352    -  rep_origin     f1 ori (sequence partly withheld): f1 bacteriophage origin of replication; arrow indicates direction of (+) strand synthesis
   4361..4400    +  CDS            rop (fragment): Rop protein, which maintains plasmids at low copy number; rop
   4502..4642    +  misc_feature   bom: basis of mobility region from pBR322
   4828..5415    -  rep_origin     ori: high-copy-number ColE1/pMB1/pBR322/pUC origin of replication
   5586..6446    -  CDS            AmpR: β-lactamase; bla; confers resistance to ampicillin, carbenicillin, and related antibiotics
   6447..6551    -  promoter       AmpR promoter: bla
   6660..6737    +  promoter       lacIq promoter: lacI (mutant); In the lacIq allele, a single base change in the promoter boosts expression of the lacI gene about 10-fold.
   6738..926     +  CDS            lacI (across the origin): lac repressor; lacI; The lac repressor binds to the lac operator to inhibit transcription in E. coli. This inhibition can be relieved by adding lactose or isopropyl-β-D-thiogalactopyranoside (IPTG).
>Addgene plasmid #91527 | pHH0103_STAC-1/2 | addgene full sequence | sequence record 192536 | Addgene NGS Result
CACAACAACTGGCGGGCAAACAGTCGTTGCTGATTGGCGTTGCCACCTCCAGTCTGGCCCTGCACGCGCC
GTCGCAAATTGTCGCGGCGATTAAATCTCGCGCCGATCAACTGGGTGCCAGCGTGGTGGTGTCGATGGTA
GAACGAAGCGGCGTCGAAGCCTGTAAAGCGGCGGTGCACAATCTTCTCGCGCAACGCGTCAGTGGGCTGA
TCATTAACTATCCGCTGGATGACCAGGATGCCATTGCTGTGGAAGCTGCCTGCACTAATGTTCCGGCGTT
ATTTCTTGATGTCTCTGACCAGACACCCATCAACAGTATTATTTTCTCCCATGAAGACGGTACGCGACTG
GGCGTGGAGCATCTGGTCGCATTGGGTCACCAGCAAATCGCGCTGTTAGCGGGCCCATTAAGTTCTGTCT
CGGCGCGTCTGCGTCTGGCTGGCTGGCATAAATATCTCACTCGCAATCAAATTCAGCCGATAGCGGAACG
GGAAGGCGACTGGAGTGCCATGTCCGGTTTTCAACAAACCATGCAAATGCTGAATGAGGGCATCGTTCCC
ACTGCGATGCTGGTTGCCAACGATCAGATGGCGCTGGGCGCAATGCGCGCCATTACCGAGTCCGGGCTGC
GCGTTGGTGCGGATATCTCGGTAGTGGGATACGACGATACCGAAGACAGCTCATGTTATATCCCGCCGTT
AACCACCATCAAACAGGATTTTCGCCTGCTGGGGCAAACCAGCGTGGACCGCTTGCTGCAACTCTCTCAG
GGCCAGGCGGTGAAGGGCAATCAGCTGTTGCCCGTCTCACTGGTGAAAAGAAAAACCACCCTGGCGCCCA
ATACGCAAACCGCCTCTCCCCGCGCGTTGGCCGATTCATTAATGCAGCTGGCACGACAGGTTTCCCGACT
GGAAAGCGGGCAGTGAGCGCAACGCAATTAATGTAAGTTAGCTCACTCATTAGGCACAATTCTCATGTTT
GACAGCTTATCATCGACTGCACGGTGCACCAATGCTTCTGGCGTCAGGCAGCCATCGGAAGCTGTGGTAT
GGCTGTGCAGGTCGTAAATCACTGCATAATTCGTGTCGCTCAAGGCGCACTCCCGTTCTGGATAATGTTT
TTTGCGCCGACATCATAACGGTTCTGGCAAATATTCTGAAATGAGCTGTTGACAATTAATCATCGGCTCG
TATAATGTGTGGAATTGTGAGCGGATAACAATTTCACACAGGAAACAGCCAGTCCGTTTAGGTGTTTTCA
CGAGCACTTCACCAACAAGGACCATAGATTATGAAAATCGAAGAACACCATCACCATCACCATTCCAGCG
GTAAGCTTATGTCCCCTATACTAGGTTATTGGAAAATTAAGGGCCTTGTGCAACCCACTCGACTTCTTTT
GGAATATCTTGAAGAAAAATATGAAGAGCATTTGTATGAGCGCGATGAAGGTGATAAATGGCGAAACAAA
AAGTTTGAATTGGGTTTGGAGTTTCCCAATCTTCCTTATTATATTGATGGTGATGTTAAATTAACACAGT
CTATGGCCATCATACGTTATATAGCTGACAAGCACAACATGTTGGGTGGTTGTCCAAAAGAGCGTGCAGA
GATTTCAATGCTTGAAGGAGCGGTTTTGGATATTAGATACGGTGTTTCGAGAATTGCATATAGTAAAGAC
TTTGAAACTCTCAAAGTTGATTTTCTTAGCAAGCTACCTGAAATGCTGAAAATGTTCGAAGATCGTTTAT
GTCATAAAACATATTTAAATGGTGATCATGTAACCCATCCTGACTTCATGTTGTATGACGCTCTTGATGT
TGTTTTATACATGGACCCAATGTGCCTGGATGCGTTCCCAAAATTAGTTTGTTTTAAAAAACGTATTGAA
GCTATCCCACAAATTGATAAGTACTTGAAATCCAGCAAGTATATAGCATGGCCTTTGCAGGGCTGGCAAG
CCACGTTTGGTGGTGGCGACCATCCTCCAAAATCGGATCTGGAAGTTCTGTTCCAGGGGCCCCTGTCCAG
CGGTCTGGTTCCGCGTGGTTCCGGTACCGCGGCCCAGCCGGCCAACACCTATGTCGCCCTGTACAAATTC
GTTCCGCAGGAAAACGAAGATTTGGAAATGCGTCCGGGTGACATTATCACCCTGCTGGAAGATTCCAATG
AAGATTGGTGGAAAGGTAAAATTCAGGATCGTATTGGTTTCTTTCCGGCCAACTTTGTTCAACGTCTGCA
AGCGGCCGCATA
[142 nt withheld, positions 2253-2394]
C
[98 nt withheld, positions 2396-2493]
AGTTTGTACTGGTGACGAAACTCAGTGTCTAGCTAGAGTGGC
[149 nt withheld, positions 2536-2684]
T
[41 nt withheld, positions 2686-2726]
T
[62 nt withheld, positions 2728-2789]
A
[35 nt withheld, positions 2791-2825]
CCTCCCTCAATCGGTTGAATGTCGCCCTTTTGTCTTTGGCGCTGGTAAACCATATGAA
[86 nt withheld, positions 2884-2969]
T
[54 nt withheld, positions 2971-3024]
CTAGCGCCGCCCTATACCTTGTCTGCCTCCCCGCGTTGCGTCGCGGTGCATGGAGCCGGGCCACCTCGAC
CTGAATGGAAGCCGGCGGCACCTCGCTAACGGATTCACCACTCCAAGAATTGGAGCCAATCAATTCTTGC
GGAGAACTGTGAATGCGCAAACCAACCCTTGGCAGAACATATCCATCGCGTCCGCCATCTCCAGCAGCCG
CACGCGGCGCATCTCGGGCAGCGTTGGGTCCTGGCCACGGGTGCGCATGATCGTGCTCCTGTCGTTGAGG
ACCCGGCTAGGCTGGCGGGGTTGCCTTACTGGTTAGCAGAATGAATCACCGATACGCGAGCGAACGTGAA
GCGACTGCTGCTGCAAAACGTCTGCGACCTGAGCAACAACATGAATGGTCTTCGGTTTCCGTGTTTCGTA
AAGTCTGGAAACGCGGAAGTCAGCGCCCTGCACCATTATGTTCCGGATCTGCATCGCAGGATGCTGCTGG
CTACCCTGTGGAACACCTACATCTGTATTAACGAAGCGCTGGCATTGACCCTGAGTGATTTTTCTCTGGT
CCCGCCGCATCCATACCGCCAGTTGTTTACCCTCACAACGTTCCAGTAACCGGGCATGTTCATCATCAGT
AACCCGTATCGTGAGCATCCTCTCTCGTTTCATCGGTATCATTACCCCCATGAACAGAAATCCCCCTTAC
ACGGAGGCATCAGTGACCAAACAGGAAAAAACCGCCCTTAACATGGCCCGCTTTATCAGAAGCCAGACAT
TAACGCTTCTGGAGAAACTCAACGAGCTGGACGCGGATGAACAGGCAGACATCTGTGAATCGCTTCACGA
CCACGCTGATGAGCTTTACCGCAGGATCCGCGAAATTGTAAGCGTTAATATTTTGTTAAAATTCGCGTTA
AATTTTTGTTAAATCAGCTCATTTTTTAACCAATAGGCCGAAATCGGCAAAATCCCTTATAAATCAAAAG
AATAGACCGAGATAGGGT
[37 nt withheld, positions 4023-4059]
AAAGAACGTGGACTCCAACGTCAAAGG
[49 nt withheld, positions 4087-4135]
T
[91 nt withheld, positions 4137-4227]
G
[124 nt withheld, positions 4229-4352]
CGCGGATCCTGCCTCGCGCGTTTCGGTGATGACGGTGAAAACCTCTGACACATGCAGCTCCCGGAGACGG
TCACAGCTTGTCTGTAAGCGGATGCCGGGAGCAGACAAGCCCGTCAGGGCGCGTCAGCGGGTGTTGGCGG
GTGTCGGGGCGCAGCCATGACCCAGTCACGTAGCGATAGCGGAGTGTATACTGGCTTAACTATGCGGCAT
CAGAGCAGATTGTACTGAGAGTGCACCATATGCGGTGTGAAATACCGCACAGATGCGTAAGGAGAAAATA
CCGCATCAGGCGCTCTTCCGCTTCCTCGCTCACTGACTCGCTGCGCTCGGTCGTTCGGCTGCGGCGAGCG
GTATCAGCTCACTCAAAGGCGGTAATACGGTTATCCACAGAATCAGGGGATAACGCAGGAAAGAACATGT
GAGCAAAAGGCCAGCAAAAGGCCAGGAACCGTAAAAAGGCCGCGTTGCTGGCGTTTTTCCATAGGCTCCG
CCCCCCTGACGAGCATCACAAAAATCGACGCTCAAGTCAGAGGTGGCGAAACCCGACAGGACTATAAAGA
TACCAGGGTTTCCCCCTGGAAGCTCCCTCGTGCGCTCTCCTGTTCCGACCCTGCCGCTTACCGGATACCT
GTCCGCCTTTCTCCCTTCGGGAAGCGTGGCGCTTTCTCATAGCTCACGCTGTAGGTATCTCAGTTCGGTG
TAGGTCGTTCGCTCCAAGCTGGGCTGTGTGCACGAACCCCCCGTTCAGCCCGACCGCTGCGCCTTATCCG
GTAACTATCGTCTTGAGTCCAACCCGGTAAGACACGACTTATCGCCACTGGCAGCAGCCACTGGTAACAG
GATTAGCAGAGCGAGGTATGTAGGCGGTGCTACAGAGTTCTTGAAGTGGTGGCCTAACTACGGCTACACT
AGAAGGACAGTATTTGGTATCTGCGCTCTGCTGAAGCCAGTTACCTTCGGAAAAAGAGTTGGTAGCTCTT
GATCCGGCAAACAAACCACCGCTGGTAGCGGTGGTTTTTTTGTTTGCAAGCAGCAGATTACGCGCAGAAA
AAAAGGATCTCAAGAAGATCCTTTGATCTTTTCTACGGGGTCTGACGCTCAGTGGAACGAAAACTCACGT
TAAGGGATTTTGGTCATGAGATTATCAAAAAGGATCTTCACCTAGATCCTTTTAAATTAAAAATGAAGTT
TTAAATCAATCTAAAGTATATATGAGTAAACTTGGTCTGACAGTTACCAATGCTTAATCAGTGAGGCACC
TATCTCAGCGATCTGTCTATTTCGTTCATCCATAGTTGCCTGACTCCCCGTCGTGTAGATAACTACGATA
CGGGAGGGCTTACCATCTGGCCCCAGTGCTGCAATGATACCGCGAGACCCACGCTCACCGGCTCCAGATT
TATCAGCAATAAACCAGCCAGCCGGAAGGGCCGAGCGCAGAAGTGGTCCTGCAACTTTATCCGCCTCCAT
CCAGTCTATTAATTGTTGCCGGGAAGCTAGAGTAAGTAGTTCGCCAGTTAATAGTTTGCGCAACGTTGTT
GCCATTGCTGCAGGCATCGTGGTGTCACGCTCGTCGTTTGGTATGGCTTCATTCAGCTCCGGTTCCCAAC
GATCAAGGCGAGTTACATGATCCCCCATGTTGTGCAAAAAAGCGGTTAGCTCCTTCGGTCCTCCGATCGT
TGTCAGAAGTAAGTTGGCCGCAGTGTTATCACTCATGGTTATGGCAGCACTGCATAATTCTCTTACTGTC
ATGCCATCCGTAAGATGCTTTTCTGTGACTGGTGAGTACTCAACCAAGTCATTCTGAGAATAGTGTATGC
GGCGACCGAGTTGCTCTTGCCCGGCGTCAACACGGGATAATACCGCGCCACATAGCAGAACTTTAAAAGT
GCTCATCATTGGAAAACGTTCTTCGGGGCGAAAACTCTCAAGGATCTTACCGCTGTTGAGATCCAGTTCG
ATGTAACCCACTCGTGCACCCAACTGATCTTCAGCATCTTTTACTTTCACCAGCGTTTCTGGGTGAGCAA
AAACAGGAAGGCAAAATGCCGCAAAAAAGGGAATAAGGGCGACACGGAAATGTTGAATACTCATACTCTT
CCTTTTTCAATATTATTGAAGCATTTATCAGGGTTATTGTCTCATGAGCGGATACATATTTGAATGTATT
TAGAAAAATAAACAAATAGGGGTTCCGCGCACATTTCCCCGAAAAGTGCCACCTGACGTCTAAGAAACCA
TTATTATCATGACATTAACCTATAAAAATAGGCGTATCACGAGGCCCTTTCGTCTTCAAGAATTCCCGAC
ACCATCGAATGGTGCAAAACCTTTCGCGGTATGGCATGATAGCGCCCGGAAGAGAGTCAATTCAGGGTGG
TGAATGTGAAACCAGTAACGTTATACGATGTCGCAGAGTATGCCGGTGTCTCTTATCAGACCGTTTCCCG
CGTGGTGAACCAGGCCAGCCACGTTTCTGCGAAAACGCGGGAAAAAGTGGAAGCGGCGATGGCGGAGCTG
AATTACATTCCCAACCGCGTGG
