>Addgene plasmid #91527 | pHH0103_STAC-1/2 | depositor partial sequence | sequence record 176015 | insert sequence
GGTACCGAATTCGGATCCGCGCGCTGAACACCTATGTCGCCCTGTACAAATTCGTTCCGCAGGAAAACGA
AGATTTGGAAATGCGTCCGGGTGACATTATCACCCTGCTGGAAGATTCCAATGAAGATTGGTGGAAAGGT
AAAATTCAGGATCGTATTGGTTTCTTTCCGGCCAACTTTGTTCAACGTCTGCAAGCGGCCGCTAGCTAAG
TCGACGAGCTC
